Addgene plasmid #12435: pGEX-C/EBPbZIP (pGEX-bZIPa)
Depositing lab: Dong-Er Zhang. Depositing organization: Scripps California (The Scripps Research Institute). Publication: CCAAT enhancer-binding protein (C/EBP) and AML1 (CBF alpha2) synergistically activate the macrophage colony-stimulating factor receptor promoter. Zhang DE, Hetherington CJ, Meyers S, Rhoades KL, Larson CJ, Chen HM, Hiebert SW, Tenen DG. Mol Cell Biol. 1996 Mar . 16(3):1231-40. PubMed 8622667.
Backbone
  Vector backbone: pGEX-2TK
  Backbone size w/o insert (bp): 5000
  Vector type: Bacterial Expression
Growth in bacteria
  Bacterial resistance: Ampicillin, 100 μg/mL
  Growth temperature: 37°C
  Growth strain: DH5alpha
  Copy number: Unknown
Gene/Insert
  Gene/Insert name: 68 a.a. fragment of C/EBP alpha (alt name: CEBPA)
  Species: H. sapiens (human)
  Insert size (bp): 204
  Entrez Gene: CEBPA (a.k.a. C/EBP-alpha, CEBP)
  Tag / fusion protein: GST (N terminal on backbone)
  Cloning method: Restriction Enzyme; 5′ cloning site BamHI (not destroyed); 3′ cloning site EcoRI (not destroyed)
  Sequencing primers: 5′ pGEX 5'; 3′ pGEX 3'
Terms and licenses: Academic/Nonprofit Terms; Industry Terms: Not Available to Industry
Depositor comments: 68 a.a. of human C/EBPa in frame with GST in BamHI and EcoRI sites of pGEX-2TK.
How to cite: pGEX-C/EBPbZIP (pGEX-bZIPa) was a gift from Dong-Er Zhang (Addgene plasmid # 12435 ; http://n2t.net/addgene:12435 ; RRID:Addgene_12435)
