[The description below was written by a language model from this plasmid's Addgene catalogue record.]
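Description:
pGEX-C/EBPbZIP (also called pGEX-bZIPa) is a bacterial expression plasmid built on the pGEX-2TK backbone (about 5 kb without insert) for producing a glutathione S-transferase fusion protein in E. coli. It is selected with ampicillin; the record lists copy number as unknown, and no feature table is provided, so the origin of replication and promoter are not explicitly stated. Vectors of the pGEX family generally drive the GST fusion from an IPTG-inducible tac promoter under lacI control, and the 2TK variant is generally known for carrying a thrombin cleavage site and a protein kinase recognition site between GST and the cloning site. These elements are inferred from the backbone name rather than from the record itself.

The insert is a 204 bp fragment encoding 68 amino acids of human C/EBP alpha (CEBPA), cloned in frame with the N-terminal GST between the BamHI and EcoRI sites, both of which remain intact. The plasmid name indicates that this fragment corresponds to the basic leucine zipper (bZIP) region, the part of C/EBP proteins responsible for DNA binding and dimerisation, although the record does not give the exact residue boundaries.

The GST tag allows the fusion protein to be purified on, or immobilised to, glutathione resin. The associated publication concerns cooperation between C/EBP and AML1 in activating the macrophage colony-stimulating factor receptor promoter. The construct is therefore suited to preparing recombinant C/EBP alpha bZIP domain for in vitro protein–protein interaction (pull-down) or DNA-binding experiments, though the record does not specify the assays.
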