>Addgene plasmid #12435 | pGEX-C/EBPbZIP (pGEX-bZIPa) | addgene partial sequence | sequence record 19834 | 12435 with pGEX5'
ATCTCAATCGGATCTGGTTCCGCGTGGATCTCGTCGTGCATCTGTTGGATCCGGAGCGGGCAAGGCCAAG
AAGTCGGTGGACAAGAACAGCAACGAGTACCGGGTGCGGCGCGAGCGCAACAACATCGCGGTGCGCAAGA
GCCGCGACAAGGCCAAGCAGCGCAACGTGGAGACGCAGCAGAAGGTGCTGGAGCTGACCAGTGACAATGA
CCGCCTGCGCAAGCGGGTGGAACAGCTGAGCCGCGAACTGGACACGCTGCGGGGCATCTTCCGCCAGCTG
CCAGAGAGCTCCTTGGTCAAGGCCATGGGCAACTGCGCGTGAATTCATCGTGACTGACTGACGATCTGCC
TCGCGCGTTTCGGTGATGACGGTGAAAACCTCTGACACATGCAGCTCCCGGAGACGGTCACAGCTTGTCT
GTAAGCGGATGCCGGGAGCAGACAAGCCCGTCAGGGCGCGTCAGCGGGTGTTGGCGGGTGTCGGGGCGCA
GCCATGACCCAGTCACGTAGCGATAGCGGAGTGTATAATTCTTGAAGACGAAAGGGCCTCGTGATACGCC
TATTTTTATAGGTTAATGTCATGATAATAATGGTTTCTTAGACGTCAGGTGGCACTTTTCGGGGAAATGT
GCGCGGAACCCCTATTTGTTTATTTTTCTAAATACATTCAAATATGTATCCGCTCATGAGACAATAACCC
TGATAATGCTTCAATAATATTGAAAAANGAAGANTATGAGTATTCAACATTTNCGTGTCGCCTTATTCCT
TTTTTGCGCATTTGCTTCCTGTTTTTTCCCCCAAAAACTTG
